Addgene plasmid #79238: pAB082f
Purpose: Directed Evolution of Protein-Protein Interactions
Depositing lab: David Liu. Depositing organization: Harvard University. Publication: Continuous evolution of Bacillus thuringiensis toxins overcomes insect resistance. Badran AH, Guzov VM, Huai Q, Kemp MM, Vishwanath P, Kain W, Nance AM, Evdokimov A, Moshiri F, Turner KH, Wang P, Malvar T, Liu DR. Nature. 2016 May 5;533(7601):58-63. doi: 10.1038/nature17938. Epub 2016 Apr 27. PubMed 27120167.
Backbone
  Vector backbone: ColEI
  Backbone manufacturer: David Liu Lab
  Backbone size w/o insert (bp): 2992
  Vector type: Bacterial Expression
Growth in bacteria
  Bacterial resistance: Spectinomycin, 50 μg/mL
  Growth temperature: 37°C
  Growth strain: NEB Turbo
  Copy number: High Copy
Gene/Insert
  Gene/Insert name: Ppro1 rpoZ-Cry1Ac-d23A
  Species: Synthetic
  Promoter: Ppro1
  Cloning method: Ligation Independent Cloning
  Sequencing primers: 5′ n/a; 3′ n/a
Terms and licenses: Academic/Nonprofit Terms; Industry Terms: Not Available to Industry
How to cite: pAB082f was a gift from David Liu (Addgene plasmid # 79238 ; http://n2t.net/addgene:79238 ; RRID:Addgene_79238)
