[The description below was written by a language model from this plasmid's Addgene catalogue record and pLannotate feature annotations shown in this document.]
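Description:
pAB082f is a bacterial expression plasmid built on a ColE1-type backbone for use in E. coli. It was deposited as part of a toolkit for directed evolution of protein-protein interactions, in work on continuous evolution of Bacillus thuringiensis toxins. It replicates from a ColE1/pMB1-family origin and is catalogued as high copy. The annotated sequence also contains the rop gene, which normally moderates copy number, along with the bom mobilisation region and a small mbeC fragment carried over from the parental replicon. Selection is by spectinomycin through the aadA (SmR) aminoglycoside adenylyltransferase gene, which is driven by a fragment of the bla promoter.

The payload is a fusion open reading frame expressed from the Ppro1 promoter, which the record names but the feature table does not annotate. The fusion consists of E. coli rpoZ, encoding the omega subunit of RNA polymerase, followed by a partial Myc epitope tag and a roughly 1.2 kb fragment of the lepidopteran-active toxin Cry1Ac. The name "d23A" presumably marks a particular truncation or domain variant, but the record does not define it. An rrnB T1 terminator lies upstream of the cassette and insulates it from read-through transcription. A lacI gene under a lacIq promoter fragment supplies lac repressor.

Fusing a protein to rpoZ is the standard design of bacterial two-hybrid systems. There, binding of the omega-tethered protein to a DNA-anchored partner recruits RNA polymerase to a reporter or selection gene. This matches the stated purpose, so the plasmid most likely presents a Cry1Ac fragment for testing or benchmarking binding to a target protein. The partner and reporter components are not carried on this plasmid.
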