Features (pLannotate 1.2.2; 12 found; start..end, strand, type, name):
    774..914     -  misc_feature   bom: basis of mobility region from pBR322
   1016..1207    -  CDS            rop: Rop protein, which maintains plasmids at low copy number; rop
   1248..1304    +  CDS            mbeC (fragment): MBEC_ECOLX - Experimental evidence at protein level: Swiss-Prot protein existence level 1. Required for efficient mobilization of ColE1 plasmid and is thus essential to promote the specific transfer of the plasmid during conjugation. Probably functions by inducing DNA bending, helping the MbeA relaxase to melt the DNA around the nic site and cleave the phosphodiester bond. Binds specifically double-stranded DNA (dsDNA) containing the ColE1 oriT but does not recognize the inverted repeat (IR). From Escherichia coli.
   1318..1362    +  terminator     rrnB T1 terminator: transcription terminator T1 from the E. coli rrnB gene
   1547..1819    +  CDS            rpoZ (sequence withheld): RPOZ_ECO24 - Experimental evidence at protein level: Swiss-Prot protein existence level 1. Promotes RNA polymerase assembly. Latches the N- and C- terminal regions of the beta' subunit thereby facilitating its interaction with the beta and alpha subunits. From Escherichia coli O139:H28 (strain E24377A / ETEC).
   1832..1858    +  CDS            Myc (fragment): Myc (human c-Myc proto-oncogene) epitope tag
   1859..3055    +  CDS            cry1Ac (fragment): CR1AC_BACTK - Also known as cry1A(c), cry218, cryIA(c). Experimental evidence at protein level: Swiss-Prot protein existence level 1. Promotes colloidosmotic lysis by binding to the midgut epithelial cells of many lepidopteran larvae. From Bacillus thuringiensis subsp. kurstaki. Introduced by genetic manipulation and expressed in insect-resistant cotton and tomato by Calgene (Monsanto) and in maize by Dekalb Genetics.
   3137..3928    -  CDS            SmR: aminoglycoside adenylyltransferase (Murphy, 1985); aadA; confers resistance to spectinomycin and streptomycin
   3929..4014    -  promoter       AmpR promoter (fragment): bla
   4030..5112    -  CDS            lacI: lac repressor; lacI; The lac repressor binds to the lac operator to inhibit transcription in E. coli. This inhibition can be relieved by adding lactose or isopropyl-β-D-thiogalactopyranoside (IPTG).
   5113..5179    -  promoter       lacIq promoter (fragment): lacI (mutant); In the lacIq allele, a single base change in the promoter boosts expression of the lacI gene about 10-fold.
   5195..588     +  rep_origin     ori (across the origin): high-copy-number ColE1/pMB1/pBR322/pUC origin of replication
>Addgene plasmid #79238 | pAB082f | depositor full sequence | sequence record 148359 | Full Sequence
TGAGATCCTTTTTTTCTGCGCGTAATCTGCTGCTTGCAAACAAAAAAACCACCGCTACCAGCGGTGGTTT
GTTTGCCGGATCAAGAGCTACCACCTCTTTTTCCGAAGGTAACTGGCTTCAGCAGAGCGCAGATACCAAA
TACTGTCCTTCTAGTGTAGCCGTAGTTAGGCCACCACTTCAAGAACTCTGTAGCACCGCCTACATACCTC
GCTCTGCTAATCCTGTTACCAGTGGCTGCTGCCAGTGGCGATAAGTCGTGTCTTACCGGGTTGGACTCAA
GACGATAGTTACCGGATAAGGCGCAGCGGTCGGGCTGAACGGGGGGTTCGTGCACACAGCCCAGCTTGGA
GCGAACGACCTACACCGAACTGAGATACCTACAGCGTGAGCTATGAGAAAGCGCCACGCTTCCCGAAGGG
AGAAAGGCGGACAGGTATCCGGTAAGCGGCAGGGTCGGAACAGGAGAGCGCACGAGGGAGCTTCCAGGGG
GAAACGCCTGGTATCTTTATAGTCCTGTCGGGTTTCGCCACCTCTGACTTGAGCGTCGATTTTTGTGATG
CTCGTCAGGGGGGCGGAGCCTATGGAAAAACGCCAGCAACGCGGCCTTTTTACGGTTCCTGGCCTTTTGC
TGGCCTTTTGCTCACATGTTCTTTCCTGCGTTATCCCCTGATTCTGTGGATAACCGTATTACCGCCTTTG
AGTGAGCTGATACCGCTCGCCGCAGCCGAACGACCGAGCGCAGCGAGTCAGTGAGCGAGGAAGCGGAAGA
GCGCCTGATGCGGTATTTTCTCCTTACGCATCTGTGCGGTATTTCACACCGCATATGGTGCACTCTCAGT
ACAATCTGCTCTGATGCCGCATAGTTAAGCCAGTATACACTCCGCTATCGCTACGTGACTGGGTCATGGC
TGCGCCCCGACACCCGCCAACACCCGCTGACGCGCCCTGACGGGCTTGTCTGCTCCCGGCATCCGCTTAC
AGACAAGCTGTGACCGTCTCCGGGAGCTGCATGTGTCAGAGGTTTTCACCGTCATCACCGAAACGCGCGA
GGCAGCTGCGGTAAAGCTCATCAGCGTGGTCGTGAAGCGATTCACAGATGTCTGCCTGTTCATCCGCGTC
CAGCTCGTTGAGTTTCTCCAGAAGCGTTAATGTCTGGCTTCTGATAAAGCGGGCCATGTTAAGGGCGGTT
TTTTCCTGTTTGGTCACTGATGCCTCCGTGTAAGGGGGATTTCTGTTCATGGGGGTAATGATACCGATGA
AACGAGAGAGGATGCTCACGATACGGGTTACTGATGATGAACAAGAGGACATCCGGTCAAATAAAACGAA
AGGCTCAGTCGAAAGACTGGGCCTTTCGTTTTGCTGAGGATTCTAGAGCACAGCTAACACCACGTCGTCC
CTATCTGCTGCCCTAGGTCTATGAGTGGTTGCTGGATAACTTTACGGGCATGCATAAGGCTCGGTATCTA
TATTCAGGGAGACCACAACGGTTTCCCTCTACAAATAATTTTGTTTAACTTTTACTAGAGTAAGGAGGAA
AAAAAA
[273 nt withheld, positions 1547-1819]
GCGGCCGCGGAACAAAAGCTTATTTCTGAAGAGGACTTGTACAATACGGGATTAGAACGTGTATGGGGAC
CGGATTCTAGAGATTGGGTAAGGTATAATCAATTTAGAAGAGAATTAACACTAACTGTATTAGATATCGT
TGCTCTGTTCCCGAATTATGATAGTAGAAGATATCCAATTCGAACAGTTTCCCAATTAACAAGAGAAATT
TATACAAACCCAGTATTAGAAAATTTTGATGGTAGTTTTCGAGGCTCGGCTCAGGGCATAGAAAGAAGTA
TTAGGAGTCCACATTTGATGGATATACTTAACAGTATAACCATCTATACGGATGCTCATAGGGGTTATTA
TTATTGGTCAGGGCATCAAATAATGGCTTCTCCTGTAGGGTTTTCGGGGCCAGAATTCACTTTTCCGCTA
TATGGAACTATGGGAAATGCAGCTCCACAACAACGTATTGTTGCTCAACTAGGTCAGGGCGTGTATAGAA
CATTATCGTCCACTTTATATAGAAGACCTTTTAATATAGGGATAAATAATCAACAACTATCTGTTCTTGA
CGGGACAGAATTTGCTTATGGAACCTCCTCAAATTTGCCATCCGCTGTATACAGAAAAAGCGGAACGGTA
GATTCGCTGGATGAAATACCGCCACAGAATAACAACGTGCCACCTAGGCAAGGATTTAGTCATCGATTAA
GCCATGTTTCAATGTTTCGTTCAGGCTTTAGTAATAGTAGTGTAAGTATAATAAGAGCTCCTATGTTCTC
TTGGATACATCGTAGTGCTGAATTTAATAATATAATTGCATCGGATAGTATTACTCAAATCCCTGCAGTG
AAGGGAAACTTTCTTTTTAATGGTTCTGTAATTTCAGGACCAGGATTTACTGGTGGGGACTTAGTTAGAT
TAAATAGTAGTGGAAATAACATTCAGAATAGAGGGTATATTGAAGTTCCAATTCACTTCCCATCGACATC
TACCAGATATCGAGTTCGTGTACGGTATGCTTCTGTAACCCCGATTCACCTCAACGTTAATTGGGGTAAT
TCATCCATTTTTTCCAATACAGTACCAGCTACAGCTACGTCATTAGATAATCTACAATCAAGTGATTTTG
GTTATTTTGAAAGTGCCAATGCTTTTACATCTTCATTAGGTAATATAGTAGGTGTTAGAAATTTTAGTGG
GACTGCAGGAGTGATAATAGACAGATTTGAATTTATTCCAGTTACTTAACTTAATTAACGGCACTCCTCA
GCAAATATAATGACCCTCTTGATAACCCAAGAGGGCATTTTTTAATGCCCATGGCGTTTATTTGCCGACT
ACCTTGGTGATCTCGCCTTTCACGTAGTGGACAAATTCTTCCAACTGATCTGCGCGCGAGGCCAAGCGAT
CTTCTTCTTGTCCAAGATAAGCCTGTCTAGCTTCAAGTATGACGGGCTGATACTGGGCCGGCAGGCGCTC
CATTGCCCAGTCGGCAGCGACATCCTTCGGCGCGATTTTGCCGGTTACTGCGCTGTACCAAATGCGGGAC
AACGTAAGCACTACATTTCGCTCATCGCCAGCCCAGTCGGGCGGCGAGTTCCATAGCGTTAAGGTTTCAT
TTAGCGCCTCAAATAGATCCTGTTCAGGAACCGGATCAAAGAGTTCCTCCGCCGCTGGACCTACCAAGGC
AACGCTATGTTCTCTTGCTTTTGTCAGCAAGATAGCCAGATCAATGTCGATCGTGGCTGGCTCGAAGATA
CCTGCAAGAATGTCATTGCGCTGCCATTCTCCAAATTGCAGTTCGCGCTTAGCTGGATAACGCCACGGAA
TGATGTCGTCGTGCACAACAATGGTGACTTCTACAGCGCGGAGAATCTCGCTCTCTCCAGGGGAAGCCGA
AGTTTCCAAAAGGTCGTTGATCAAAGCTCGCCGCGTTGTTTCATCAAGCCTTACGGTCACCGTAACCAGC
AAATCAATATCACTGTGTGGCTTCAGGCCGCCATCCACTGCGGAGCCGTACAAATGTACGGCCAGCAACG
TCGGTTCGAGATGGCGCTCGATGACGCCAACTACCTCTGATAGTTGAGTCGATACTTCGGCGATCACCGC
TTCCCTCATACTCTTCCTTTTTCAATATTATTGAAGCATTTATCAGGGTTATTGTCTCATGAGCGTATAC
ATATTTGAATGTATTTAGAAAAATATTAATTGCGTTGCGCTCACTGCCCGCTTTCCAGTCGGGAAACCTG
TCGTGCCAGCTGCATTAATGAATCGGCCAACGCGCGGGGAGAGGCGGTTTGCGTATTGGGCGCCAGGGTG
GTTTTTCTTTTCACCAGTGAGACGGGCAACAGCTGATTGCCCTTCACCGCCTGGCCCTGAGAGAGTTGCA
GCAAGCGGTCCACGCTGGTTTGCCCCAGCAGGCGAAAATCCTGTTTGATGGTGGTTAATGGCGGGATATA
ACATGAGCTGTCTTCGGTATCGTCGTATCCCACTACCGAGATATCCGCACCAACGCGCAGCCCGGACTCG
GTAATGGCGCGCATTGCGCCCAGCGCCATCTGATCGTTGGCAACCAGCATCGCAGTGGGAACGATGCCCT
CATTCAGCATTTGCATGGTTTGTTGAAAACCGGACATGGCACTCCAGTCGCCTTCCCGTTCCGCTATCGG
CTGAATTTGATTGCGAGTGAGATATTTATGCCAGCCAGCCAGACGCAGACGCGCCGAGACAGAACTTAAT
GGGCCCGCTAACAGTGCGATTTGCTGGTGACCCAATGCGACCAGATGCTCCACGCCCAGTCGCGTACCGT
CTTCATGGGAGAAAATAATACTGTTGATGGGTGTCTGGTCAGAGACATCAAGAAATAACGCCGGAACATT
AGTGCAGGCAGCTTCCACAGCAATGGCATCCTGGTCATCCAGCGGATAGTTAATGATCAGCCCACTGACG
CGTTGCGCGAGAAGATTGTGCACCGCCGCTTTACAGGCTTCGACGCCGCTTCGTTCTACCATCGACACCA
CCACGCTGGCACCCAGTTGATCGGCGCGAGATTTAATCGCCGCGACAATTTGCGACGGCGCGTGCAGGGC
CAGACTGGAGGTGGCAACGCCAATCAGCAACGACTGTTTGCCCGCCAGTTGTTGTGCCACGCGGTTGGGA
ATGTAATTCAGCTCCGCCATCGCCGCTTCCACTTTTTCCCGCGTTTTCGCAGAAACGTGGCTGGCCTGGT
TCACCACGCGGGAAACGGTCTGATAAGAGACACCGGCATACTCTGCGACATCGTATAACGTTACTGGTTT
CACATTCACCACCCTGAATTGACTCTCTTCCGGGCGCTATCATGCCATACCGCGAAAGGTTTTGCACCAT
AGGCCAAATAGGCCGT
