>Addgene plasmid #79238 | pAB082f | addgene partial sequence | sequence record 151475 | Spect-F 5'-cagcccgtcatacttgaagc-3'
AGAGATCGCTTGGCCTCGCGCGCAGATCAGTTGGAAGAATTTGTCCACTACGTGAAAGGCGAGATCACCA
AGGTAGTCGGCAAATAAACGCCATGGGCATTAAAAAATGCCCTCTTGGGTTATCAAGAGGGTCATTATAT
TTGCTGAGGAGTGCCGTTAATTAAGTTAAGTAACTGGAATAAATTCAAATCTGTCTATTATCACTCCTGC
AGTCCCACTAAAATTTCTAACACCTACTATATTACCTAATGAAGATGTAAAAGCATTGGCACTTTCAAAA
TAACCAAAATCACTTGATTGTAGATTATCTAATGACGTAGCTGTAGCTGGTACTGTATTGGAAAAAATGG
ATGAATTACCCCAATTAACGTTGAGGTGAATCGGGGTTACAGAAGCATACCGTACACGAACTCGATATCT
GGTAGATGTCGATGGGAAGTGAATTGGAACTTCAATATACCCTCTATTCTGAATGTTATTTCCACTACTA
TTTAATCTAACTAAGTCCCCACCAGTAAATCCTGGTCCTGAAATTACAGAACCATTAAAAAGAAAGTTTC
CCTTCACTGCAGGGATTTGAGTAATACTATCCGATGCAATTATATTATTAAATTCAGCACTACGATGTAT
CCAAGAGAACATAGGAGCTCTTATTATACTTACACTACTATTACTAAAGCCTGAACGAAACATTGAAACA
TGGCTTAATCGATGACTAAATCCTTGCCTAGGTGGCACGTTGTTATTCTGTGGCGGTATTTCATCCAGCG
AATCTACCGTTCCGCTTTTTCTGTATACAGCGGATGGCAAATTTGAGGAGGTTCCATAAGCAAATTCTGT
CC
