>Addgene plasmid #79238 | pAB082f | addgene partial sequence | sequence record 152355 | pGEX3 5'-CCGGGAGCTGCATGTGTCAGAGG-3'
CGCGAGGCAGCTGCGGTAAAGCTCATCAGCGTGGTCGTGAAGCGATTCACAGATGTCTGCCTGTTCATCC
GCGTCCAGCTCGTTGAGTTTCTCCAGAAGCGTTAATGTCTGGCTTCTGATAAAGCGGGCCATGTTAAGGG
CGGTTTTTTCCTGTTTGGTCACTGATGCCTCCGTGTAAGGGGGATTTCTGTTCATGGGGGTAATGATACC
GATGAAACGAGAGAGGATGCTCACGATACGGGTTACTGATGATGAACAAGAGGACATCCGGTCAAATAAA
ACGAAAGGCTCAGTCGAAAGACTGGGCCTTTCGTTTTGCTGAGGATTCTAGAGCACAGCTAACACCACGT
CGTCCCTATCTGCTGCCCTAGGTCTATGAGTGGTTGCTGGATAACTTTACGGGCATGCATAAGGCTCGGT
ATCTATATTCAGGGAGACCACAACGGTTTCCCTCTACAAATAATTTTGTTTAACTTTTACTAGAGTAAGG
AGGAAAAAAAA
[273 nt withheld, positions 502-774]
GCGGCCGCGGAACAA
